>Addgene plasmid #140746 | pLenti CMV MCL1 Puro | addgene full sequence | sequence record 300679 | Addgene NGS Result
GGGTCTCTCTGGTTAGACCAGATCTGAGCCTGGGAGCTCTCTGGCTAACTAGGGAACCCACTGCTTAAGC
CTCAATAAAGCTTGCCTTGAGTGCTTCAAGTAGTGTGTGCCCGTCTGTTGTGTGACTCTGGTAACTAGAG
ATCCCTCAGACCCTTTTAGTCAGTGTGGAAAATCTCTAGCAGTGGCGCCCGAACAGGGACTTGAAAGCGA
AAGGGAAACCAGAGGAGCTCTCTCGACGCAGGACTCGGCTTGCTGAAGCGCGCACGGCAAGAGGCGAGGG
GCGGCGACTGGTGAGTACGCCAAAAATTTTGACTAGCGGAGGCTAGAAGGAGAGAGATGGGTGCGAGAGC
GTCAGTATTAAGCGGGGGAGAATTAGATCGCGATGGGAAAAAATTCGGTTAAGGCCAGGGGGAAAGAAAA
AATATAAATTAAAACATATAGTATGGGCAAGCAGGGAGCTAGAACGATTCGCAGTTAATCCTGGCCTGTT
AGAAACATCAGAAGGCTGTAGACAAATACTGGGACAGCTACAACCATCCCTTCAGACAGGATCAGAAGAA
CTTAGATCATTATATAATACAGTAGCAACCCTCTATTGTGTGCATCAAAGGATAGAGATAAAAGACACCA
AGGAAGCTTTAGACAAGATAGAGGAAGAGCAAAACAAAAGTAAGACCACCGCACAGCAAGCGGCCGCTGA
TCTTCAGACCTGGAGGAGGAGATATGAGGGACAATTGGAGAAGTGAATTATATAAATATAAAGTAGTAAA
AATTGAACCATTAGGAGTAGCACCCACCAAGGCAAAGAGAAGAGTGGTGCAGAGAGAAAAAAGAGCAGTG
GGAATAGGAGCTTTGTTCCTTGGGTTCTTGGGAGCAGCAGGAAGCACTATGGGCGCAGCGTCAATGACGC
TGACGGTACAGGCCAGACAATTATTGTCTGGTATAGTGCAGCAGCAGAACAATTTGCTGAGGGCTATTGA
GGCGCAACAGCATCTGTTGCAACTCACAGTCTGGGGCATCAAGCAGCTCCAGGCAAGAATCCTGGCTGTG
GAAAGATACCTAAAGGATCAACAGCTCCTGGGGATTTGGGGTTGCTCTGGAAAACTCATTTGCACCACTG
CTGTGCCTTGGAATGCTAGTTGGAGTAATAAATCTCTGGAACAGATTTGGAATCACACGACCTGGATGGA
GTGGGACAGAGAAATTAACAATTACACAAGCTTAATACACTCCTTAATTGAAGAATCGCAAAACCAGCAA
GAAAAGAATGAACAAGAATTATTGGAATTAGATAAATGGGCAAGTTTGTGGAATTGGTTTAACATAACAA
ATTGGCTGTGGTATATAAAATTATTCATAATGATAGTAGGAGGCTTGGTAGGTTTAAGAATAGTTTTTGC
TGTACTTTCTATAGTGAATAGAGTTAGGCAGGGATATTCACCATTATCGTTTCAGACCCACCTCCCAACC
CCGAGGGGACCCGACAGGCCCGAAGGAATAGAAGAAGAAGGTGGAGAGAGAGACAGAGACAGATCCATTC
GATTAGTGAACGGATCTCGACGGTATCGGTTAACTTTTAAAAGAAAAGGGGGGATTGGGGGGTACAGTGC
AGGGGAAAGAATAGTAGACATAATAGCAACAGACATACAAACTAAAGAATTACAAAAACAAATTACAAAA
TTCAAAATTTTATCGATAAGCTTGGGAGTTCCGCGTTACATAACTTACGGTAAATGGCCCGCCTGGCTGA
CCGCCCAACGACCCCCGCCCATTGACGTCAATAATGACGTATGTTCCCATAGTAACGCCAATAGGGACTT
TCCATTGACGTCAATGGGTGGAGTATTTACGGTAAACTGCCCACTTGGCAGTACATCAAGTGTATCATAT
GCCAAGTACGCCCCCTATTGACGTCAATGACGGTAAATGGCCCGCCTGGCATTATGCCCAGTACATGACC
TTATGGGACTTTCCTACTTGGCAGTACATCTACGTATTAGTCATCGCTATTACCATGGTGATGCGGTTTT
GGCAGTACATCAATGGGCGTGGATAGCGGTTTGACTCACGGGGATTTCCAAGTCTCCACCCCATTGACGT
CAATGGGAGTTTGTTTTGGCACCAAAATCAACGGGACTTTCCAAAATGTCGTAACAACTCCGCCCCATTG
ACGCAAATGGGCGGTAGGCGTGTACGGTGGGAGGTCTATATAAGCAGAGCTCGTTTAGTGAACCGTCAGA
TCGCCTGGAGACGCCATCCACGCTGTTTTGACCTCCATAGAAGACACCGACTCTAGTCCAGTGTGGTGGA
ATTCTGCAGATATCAACAAGTTTGTACAAAAAAGTTGGCATGTTTGGCCTCAAAAGAAACGCGGTAATCG
GACTCAACCTCTACTGTGGGGGGGCCGGCTTGGGGGCCGGCAGCGGCGGCGCCACCCGCCCGGGAGGGCG
ACTTTTGGCTACGGAGAAGGAGGCCTCGGCCCGGCGAGAGATAGGGGGAGGGGAGGCCGGCGCGGTGATT
GGCGGAAGCGCCGGCGCAAGCCCCCCGTCCACCCTCACGCCAGACTCCCGGAGGGTCGCGCGGCCGCCGC
CCATTGGCGCCGAGGTCCCCGACGTCACCGCGACCCCCGCGAGGCTGCTTTTCTTCGCGCCCACCCGCCG
CGCGGCGCCGCTTGAGGAGATGGAAGCCCCGGCCGCTGACGCCATCATGTCGCCCGAAGAGGAGCTGGAC
GGGTACGAGCCGGAGCCTCTCGGGAAGCGGCCGGCTGTCCTGCCGCTGCTGGAGTTGGTCGGGGAATCTG
GTAATAACACCAGTACGGACGGGTCACTACCCTCGACGCCGCCG
[483 nt withheld, positions 2845-3327]
GGCATCAGGAATGTGCTGCTGGCTTTTGCAGGTGTTGCTGGAGTAGGAGCTGGTTTGGCATATCTAATAA
GATAGCCAACTTTCTTGTACAAAGTGGTTGATATCCAGCACAGTGGCGGCCGCTCGACAATCAACCTCTG
GATTACAAAATTTGTGAAAGATTGACTGGTATTCTTAACTATGTTGCTCCTTTTACGCTATGTGGATACG
CTGCTTTAATGCCTTTGTATCATGCTATTGCTTCCCGTATGGCTTTCATTTTCTCCTCCTTGTATAAATC
CTGGTTGCTGTCTCTTTATGAGGAGTTGTGGCCCGTTGTCAGGCAACGTGGCGTGGTGTGCACTGTGTTT
GCTGACGCAACCCCCACTGGTTGGGGCATTGCCACCACCTGTCAGCTCCTTTCCGGGACTTTCGCTTTCC
CCCTCCCTATTGCCACGGCGGAACTCATCGCCGCCTGCCTTGCCCGCTGCTGGACAGGGGCTCGGCTGTT
GGGCACTGACAATTCCGTGGTGTTGTCGGGGAAGCTGACGTCCTTTCCATGGCTGCTCGCCTGTGTTGCC
ACCTGGATTCTGCGCGGGACGTCCTTCTGCTACGTCCCTTCGGCCCTCAATCCAGCGGACCTTCCTTCCC
GCGGCCTGCTGCCGGCTCTGCGGCCTCTTCCGCGTCTTCGCCTTCGCCCTCAGACGAGTCGGATCTCCCT
TTGGGCCGCCTCCCCGCCTGGAATTCTACCGGGTAGGGGAGGCGCTTTTCCCAAGGCAGTCTGGAGCATG
CGCTTTAGCAGCCCCGCTGGGCACTTGGCGCTACACAAGTGGCCTCTGGCCTCGCACACATTCCACATCC
ACCGGTAGGCGCCAACCGGCTCCGTTCTTTGGTGGCCCCTTCGCGCCACCTTCTACTCCTCCCCTAGTCA
GGAAGTTCCCCCCCGCCCCGCAGCTCGCGTCGTGCAGGACGTGACAAATGGAAGTAGCACGTCTCACTAG
TCTCGTGCAGATGGACAGCACCGCTGAGCAATGGAAGCGGGTAGGCCTTTGGGGCAGCGGCCAATAGCAG
CTTTGCTCCTTCGCTTTCTGGGCTCAGAGGCTGGGAAGGGGTGGGTCCGGGGGCGGGCTCAGGGGCGGGC
TCAGGGGCGGGGCGGGCGCCCGAAGGTCCTCCGGAGGCCCGGCATTCTGCACGCTTCAAAAGCGCACGTC
TGCCGCGCTGTTCTCCTCTTCCTCATCTCCGGGCCTTTCGACCTGCAGCCCAAGCTTACCATGACCGAGT
ACAAGCCCACGGTGCGCCTCGCCACCCGCGACGACGTCCCCAGGGCCGTACGCACCCTCGCCGCCGCGTT
CGCCGACTACCCCGCCACGCGCCACACCGTCGATCCGGACCGCCACATCGAGCGGGTCACCGAGCTGCAA
GAACTCTTCCTCACGCGCGTCGGGCTCGACATCGGCAAGGTGTGGGTCGCGGACGACGGCGCCGCGGTGG
CGGTCTGGACCACGCCGGAGAGCGTCGAAGCGGGGGCGGTGTTCGCCGAGATCGGCCCGCGCATGGCCGA
GTTGAGCGGTTCCCGGCTGGCCGCGCAGCAACAGATGGAAGGCCTCCTGGCGCCGCACCGGCCCAAGGAG
CCCGCGTGGTTCCTGGCCACCGTCGGCGTCTCGCCCGACCACCAGGGCAAGGGTCTGGGCAGCGCCGTCG
TGCTCCCCGGAGTGGAGGCGGCCGAGCGCGCCGGGGTGCCCGCCTTCCTGGAGACCTCCGCGCCCCGCAA
CCTCCCCTTCTACGAGCGGCTCGGCTTCACCGTCACCGCCGACGTCGAGGTGCCCGAAGGACCGCGCACC
TGGTGCATGACCCGCAAGCCCGGTGCCTGACGCCCGCCCCACGACCCGCAGCGCCCGACCGAAAGGAGCG
CACGACCCCATGCATCTCGAGGGCCCGGTACCTTTAAGACCAATGACTTACAAGGCAGCTGTAGATCTTA
GCCACTTTTTAAAAGAAAAGGGGGGACTGGAAGGGCTAGCTCACTCCCAACGAAGACAAGATCTGCTTTT
TGCTTGTACTGGGTCTCTCTGGTTAGACCAGATCTGAGCCTGGGAGCTCTCTGGCTAACTAGGGAACCCA
CTGCTTAAGCCTCAATAAAGCTTGCCTTGAGTGCTTCAAGTAGTGTGTGCCCGTCTGTTGTGTGACTCTG
GTAACTAGAGATCCCTCAGACCCTTTTAGTCAGTGTGGAAAATCTCTAGCAGTAGTAGTTCATGTCATCT
TATTATTCAGTATTTATAACTTGCAAAGAAATGAATATCAGAGAGTGAGAGGAACTTGTTTATTGCAGCT
TATAATGGTTACAAATAAAGCAATAGCATCACAAATTTCACAAATAAAGCATTTTTTTCACTGCATTCTA
GTTGTGGTTTGTCCAAACTCATCAATGTATCTTATCATGTCTGGCTCTAGCTATCCCGCCCCTAACTCCG
CCCATCCCGCCCCTAACTCCGCCCAGTTCCGCCCATTCTCCGCCCCATGGCTGACTAATTTTTTTTATTT
ATGCAGAGGCCGAGGCCGCCTCGGCCTCTGAGCTATTCCAGAAGTAGTGAGGAGGCTTTTTTGGAGGCCT
AGGGACGTACCCAATTCGCCCTATAGTGAGTCGTATTACGCGCGCTCACTGGCCGTCGTTTTACAACGTC
GTGACTGGGAAAACCCTGGCGTTACCCAACTTAATCGCCTTGCAGCACATCCCCCTTTCGCCAGCTGGCG
TAATAGCGAAGAGGCCCGCACCGATCGCCCTTCCCAACAGTTGCGCAGCCTGAATGGCGAATGGG
[124 nt withheld, positions 6123-6246]
C
[91 nt withheld, positions 6248-6338]
A
[49 nt withheld, positions 6340-6388]
CCTTTGACGTTGGAGTCCACGTTCTTT
[37 nt withheld, positions 6416-6452]
ACCCTATCTCGGTCTATTCTTTTGATTTATAAGGGATTTTGCCGATTTCGGCCTATTGGTTAAAAAATGA
GCTGATTTAACAAAAATTTAACGCGAATTTTAACAAAATATTAACGCTTACAATTTAGGTGGCACTTTTC
GGGGAAATGTGCGCGGAACCCCTATTTGTTTATTTTTCTAAATACATTCAAATATGTATCCGCTCATGAG
ACAATAACCCTGATAAATGCTTCAATAATATTGAAAAAGGAAGAGTATGAGTATTCAACATTTCCGTGTC
GCCCTTATTCCCTTTTTTGCGGCATTTTGCCTTCCTGTTTTTGCTCACCCAGAAACGCTGGTGAAAGTAA
AAGATGCTGAAGATCAGTTGGGTGCACGAGTGGGTTACATCGAACTGGATCTCAACAGCGGTAAGATCCT
TGAGAGTTTTCGCCCCGAAGAACGTTTTCCAATGATGAGCACTTTTAAAGTTCTGCTATGTGGCGCGGTA
TTATCCCGTATTGACGCCGGGCAAGAGCAACTCGGTCGCCGCATACACTATTCTCAGAATGACTTGGTTG
AGTACTCACCAGTCACAGAAAAGCATCTTACGGATGGCATGACAGTAAGAGAATTATGCAGTGCTGCCAT
AACCATGAGTGATAACACTGCGGCCAACTTACTTCTGACAACGATCGGAGGACCGAAGGAGCTAACCGCT
TTTTTGCACAACATGGGGGATCATGTAACTCGCCTTGATCGTTGGGAACCGGAGCTGAATGAAGCCATAC
CAAACGACGAGCGTGACACCACGATGCCTGTAGCAATGGCAACAACGTTGCGCAAACTATTAACTGGCGA
ACTACTTACTCTAGCTTCCCGGCAACAATTAATAGACTGGATGGAGGCGGATAAAGTTGCAGGACCACTT
CTGCGCTCGGCCCTTCCGGCTGGCTGGTTTATTGCTGATAAATCTGGAGCCGGTGAGCGTGGGTCTCGCG
GTATCATTGCAGCACTGGGGCCAGATGGTAAGCCCTCCCGTATCGTAGTTATCTACACGACGGGGAGTCA
GGCAACTATGGATGAACGAAATAGACAGATCGCTGAGATAGGTGCCTCACTGATTAAGCATTGGTAACTG
TCAGACCAAGTTTACTCATATATACTTTAGATTGATTTAAAACTTCATTTTTAATTTAAAAGGATCTAGG
TGAAGATCCTTTTTGATAATCTCATGACCAAAATCCCTTAACGTGAGTTTTCGTTCCACTGAGCGTCAGA
CCCCGTAGAAAAGATCAAAGGATCTTCTTGAGATCCTTTTTTTCTGCGCGTAATCTGCTGCTTGCAAACA
AAAAAACCACCGCTACCAGCGGTGGTTTGTTTGCCGGATCAAGAGCTACCAACTCTTTTTCCGAAGGTAA
CTGGCTTCAGCAGAGCGCAGATACCAAATACTGTTCTTCTAGTGTAGCCGTAGTTAGGCCACCACTTCAA
GAACTCTGTAGCACCGCCTACATACCTCGCTCTGCTAATCCTGTTACCAGTGGCTGCTGCCAGTGGCGAT
AAGTCGTGTCTTACCGGGTTGGACTCAAGACGATAGTTACCGGATAAGGCGCAGCGGTCGGGCTGAACGG
GGGGTTCGTGCACACAGCCCAGCTTGGAGCGAACGACCTACACCGAACTGAGATACCTACAGCGTGAGCT
ATGAGAAAGCGCCACGCTTCCCGAAGGGAGAAAGGCGGACAGGTATCCGGTAAGCGGCAGGGTCGGAACA
GGAGAGCGCACGAGGGAGCTTCCAGGGGGAAACGCCTGGTATCTTTATAGTCCTGTCGGGTTTCGCCACC
TCTGACTTGAGCGTCGATTTTTGTGATGCTCGTCAGGGGGGCGGAGCCTATGGAAAAACGCCAGCAACGC
GGCCTTTTTACGGTTCCTGGCCTTTTGCTGGCCTTTTGCTCACATGTTCTTTCCTGCGTTATCCCCTGAT
TCTGTGGATAACCGTATTACCGCCTTTGAGTGAGCTGATACCGCTCGCCGCAGCCGAACGACCGAGCGCA
GCGAGTCAGTGAGCGAGGAAGCGGAAGAGCGCCCAATACGCAAACCGCCTCTCCCCGCGCGTTGGCCGAT
TCATTAATGCAGCTGGCACGACAGGTTTCCCGACTGGAAAGCGGGCAGTGAGCGCAACGCAATTAATGTG
AGTTAGCTCACTCATTAGGCACCCCAGGCTTTACACTTTATGCTTCCGGCTCGTATGTTGTGTGGAATTG
TGAGCGGATAACAATTTCACACAGGAAACAGCTATGACCATGATTACGCCAAGCGCGCAATTAACCCTCA
CTAAAGGGAACAAAAGCTGGAGCTGCAAGCTTAATGTAGTCTTATGCAATACTCTTGTAGTCTTGCAACA
TGGTAACGATGAGTTAGCAACATGCCTTACAAGGAGAGAAAAAGCACCGTGCATGCCGATTGGTGGAAGT
AAGGTGGTACGATCGTGCCTTATTAGGAAGGCAACAGACGGGTCTGACATGGATTGGACGAACCACTGAA
TTGCCGCATTGCAGAGATATTGTATTTAAGTGCCTAGCTCGATACATAAAC
Features (pLannotate 1.2.2; 30 found; start..end, strand, type, name):
      1..181     +  LTR            5' LTR (truncated): truncated 5' long terminal repeat (LTR) from HIV-1
    228..353     +  misc_feature   HIV-1 Ψ: packaging signal of human immunodeficiency virus type 1
    337..700     +  CDS            HIV-1 gag (fragment): gag protein from human immunodeficiency virus 1; gag
    846..1079    +  misc_feature   RRE: The Rev response element (RRE) of HIV-1 allows for Rev-dependent mRNA export from the nucleus to the cytoplasm.
   1456..1556    +  CDS            Rev (fragment): human immunodeficiency virus 1 (HIV-1) Rev protein; rev; enhances nuclear export of unspliced and incompletely spliced viral mRNAs
   1575..1691    +  misc_feature   cPPT/CTS: central polypurine tract and central termination sequence of HIV-1
   1714..2017    +  enhancer       CMV enhancer: human cytomegalovirus immediate early enhancer
   2018..2221    +  promoter       CMV promoter: human cytomegalovirus (CMV) immediate early promoter
   2327..2344    +  protein_bind   attB1 (fragment): mutant version of attB; core recombination site for the Gateway® BP reaction BP Clonase™
   2350..3399    +  CDS            MCL1 (sequence partly withheld): MCL1_HUMAN - Also known as BCL2L3. Experimental evidence at protein level: Swiss-Prot protein existence level 1. Involved in the regulation of apoptosis versus cell survival, and in the maintenance of viability but not of proliferation. Mediates its effects by interactions with a number of other regulators of apoptosis. Isoform 1 inhibits apoptosis. Isoform 2 promotes apoptosis. From Homo sapiens (Human).
   3407..3424    -  protein_bind   attB2 (fragment): mutant version of attB; core recombination site for the Gateway® BP reaction BP Clonase™
   3456..4044    +  misc_feature   WPRE: woodchuck hepatitis virus posttranscriptional regulatory element
   4058..4557    +  promoter       PGK promoter: mouse phosphoglycerate kinase 1 promoter
   4578..5177    +  CDS            PuroR: puromycin N-acetyltransferase; pac from Streptomyces alboniger; confers resistance to puromycin
   5245..5382    +  CDS            nef (fragment): NEF_HV1LA - Experimental evidence at protein level: Swiss-Prot protein existence level 1. Extracellular Nef protein targets CD4(+) T-lymphocytes for apoptosis by interacting with CXCR4 surface receptors. From Human immunodeficiency virus type 1 group M subtype B (isolate Lai) (HIV-1).
   5368..5548    +  LTR            5' LTR (truncated): truncated 5' long terminal repeat (LTR) from HIV-1
   5620..5741    +  polyA_signal   SV40 poly(A) signal: SV40 polyadenylation signal
   5781..5916    +  rep_origin     SV40 ori: SV40 origin of replication
   5937..5955    -  promoter       T7 promoter: promoter for bacteriophage T7 RNA polymerase
   5963..6118    +  CDS            lacZα (fragment): LacZα fragment of β-galactosidase; lacZ fragment
   6123..6551    +  rep_origin     f1 ori (sequence partly withheld): f1 bacteriophage origin of replication; arrow indicates direction of (+) strand synthesis
   6604..6708    +  promoter       AmpR promoter: bla
   6709..7569    +  CDS            AmpR: β-lactamase; bla; confers resistance to ampicillin, carbenicillin, and related antibiotics
   7740..8328    +  rep_origin     ori: high-copy-number ColE1/pMB1/pBR322/pUC origin of replication
   8511..8603    +  CDS            lacI (fragment): lac repressor; lacI; The lac repressor binds to the lac operator to inhibit transcription in E. coli. This inhibition can be relieved by adding lactose or isopropyl-β-D-thiogalactopyranoside (IPTG).
   8616..8637    +  protein_bind   CAP binding site: CAP binding activates transcription in the presence of cAMP. E. coli catabolite activator protein
   8652..8682    +  promoter       lac promoter: promoter for the E. coli lac operon
   8690..8706    +  protein_bind   lac operator: The lac repressor binds to the lac operator to inhibit transcription in E. coli. This inhibition can be relieved by adding lactose or isopropyl-β-D-thiogalactopyranoside (IPTG). lac repressor encoded by lacI
   8751..8769    +  promoter       T3 promoter: promoter for bacteriophage T3 RNA polymerase
   8797..9023    +  promoter       RSV promoter: Rous sarcoma virus enhancer/promoter
