[The description below was written by a language model from this plasmid's Addgene catalogue record and pLannotate feature annotations shown in this document.]
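Description:
pLenti CMV MCL1 Puro is an HIV-1-based lentiviral transfer plasmid for constitutive expression of human MCL1 in mammalian cells. It was made by Gateway recombination of an MCL1 entry clone into the pLenti CMV Puro DEST (w118-1) destination vector, which leaves short attB1 and attB2 remnants flanking the open reading frame. In bacteria the plasmid replicates from a high-copy ColE1/pUC-type origin and is selected with ampicillin through the bla gene. The backbone also carries an f1 origin, an SV40 origin and poly(A) signal, and leftover lac, T3 and T7 cloning-vector elements.

The viral portion begins with an RSV enhancer/promoter placed upstream of a truncated 5' LTR. This chimeric arrangement drives transcription of the genomic RNA in packaging cells and is typical of third-generation, Tat-independent designs. It is followed by the Ψ packaging signal with a gag fragment, the Rev response element for nuclear export of the unspliced genome, and the cPPT/CTS that aids nuclear import in target cells. The CMV immediate-early enhancer and promoter then drive the roughly 1.05 kb MCL1 coding sequence, with no epitope tag or reporter annotated. MCL1 is a BCL2-family regulator whose major isoform inhibits apoptosis. A WPRE downstream enhances transcript stability and expression. A separate mouse PGK promoter drives puromycin N-acetyltransferase, allowing selection of stably transduced cells, before a truncated 3' LTR closes the provirus.

The construct is suited to transient transfection or, once packaged with helper plasmids, to generating stable MCL1-overexpressing cell lines. The associated work concerns heterogeneity in cancer cell killing.
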