Addgene plasmid #140746: pLenti CMV MCL1 Puro
Purpose: Expresses MCL1 in mammalian cells
Depositing lab: Scott Dixon. Depositing organization: Stanford University. Publication: Kinetic Heterogeneity of Cancer Cell Fractional Killing. Inde Z, Forcina GC, Denton K, Dixon SJ. Cell Rep. 2020 Jul 7;32(1):107845. doi: 10.1016/j.celrep.2020.107845. PubMed 32640215.
Backbone
  Vector backbone: pLenti CMV Puro DEST (w118-1)
  Backbone manufacturer: 17452
  Backbone size w/o insert (bp): 9628
  Total vector size (bp): 9023
  Vector type: Mammalian Expression, Lentiviral
  Selectable markers: Puromycin
Growth in bacteria
  Bacterial resistance: Ampicillin, 100 μg/mL
  Growth temperature: 37°C
  Growth strain: NEB Stable
  Copy number: Unknown
Gene/Insert
  Gene/Insert name: MCL1
  Species: H. sapiens (human)
  Insert size (bp): 1076
  GenBank ID: NM_021960.5
  Entrez Gene: MCL1 (a.k.a. BCL2L3, EAT, MCL1-ES, MCL1L, MCL1S, Mcl-1, TM, bcl2-L-3, mcl1/EAT)
  Promoter: CMV
  Cloning method: Gateway Cloning
  Sequencing primers: 5′ CMV-F; 3′ WPRE-R
Resource information
  A portion of this plasmid was derived from a plasmid made by: Dr. Aaron Gitler, Stanford University
Terms and licenses: Academic/Nonprofit Terms; Industry Terms: Not Available to Industry
How to cite: pLenti CMV MCL1 Puro was a gift from Scott Dixon (Addgene plasmid # 140746 ; http://n2t.net/addgene:140746 ; RRID:Addgene_140746)
